Addgene plasmid #152455: pGBW-m4133947
Purpose: Mammalian expression plasmid for SARS-CoV-2 3C-like proteinase
Depositing lab: Ginkgo Bioworks & Benjie Chen. Depositing organization: Ginkgo Bioworks.
Backbone
  Vector backbone: pTwist_CMV_Hygro_6
  Backbone size w/o insert (bp): 6525
  Vector type: Mammalian Expression
  Selectable markers: Hygromycin
Growth in bacteria
  Bacterial resistance: Ampicillin, 100 μg/mL
  Growth temperature: 37°C
  Growth strain: DH5alpha
  Copy number: High Copy
Gene/Insert
  Gene/Insert name: SARS-CoV-2 3C-like proteinase (alt name: nsp5)
  Species: Severe acute respiratory syndrome coronavirus 2
  Insert size (bp): 911
  Mutation: wt
  Entrez Gene: ORF1ab (a.k.a. GU280_gp01)
  Promoter: CMV
  Tag / fusion protein: Cleavable TEV;TRX (C terminal on backbone)
  Cloning method: Unknown
Resource information
  A portion of this plasmid was derived from a plasmid made by: GinkgoBioworks
Depositor comments: NCBI reference sequence: YP_009725301.1
How to cite: pGBW-m4133947 was a gift from Ginkgo Bioworks & Benjie Chen (Addgene plasmid # 152455 ; http://n2t.net/addgene:152455 ; RRID:Addgene_152455)
