[The description below was written by a language model from this plasmid's Addgene catalogue record and pLannotate feature annotations shown in this document.]
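Description:
pGBW-m4133947 is a mammalian expression plasmid built on the pTwist_CMV_Hygro_6 backbone for producing the SARS-CoV-2 3C-like proteinase (nsp5, the main protease processed out of the ORF1ab polyprotein) in wild-type form. It is maintained in E. coli as a high-copy plasmid through a ColE1/pUC-type origin and selected with ampicillin via an intact β-lactamase gene. For selection in mammalian cells it carries a separate cassette in which the human ubiquitin C promoter drives hygromycin B phosphotransferase, followed by a synthetic polyadenylation signal.

The protease coding sequence, about 0.9 kb, sits downstream of the CMV enhancer and promoter elements and is annotated as a fragment of the SARS-CoV-2 replicase polyprotein. The automated annotation's accompanying text about nsp10 is generic to that polyprotein entry and does not describe this insert. The open reading frame continues into E. coli thioredoxin (trxA) and a 6xHis tag. The catalogue record describes the C-terminal fusion as a cleavable TEV site plus TRX supplied by the backbone, so the short gap between protease and thioredoxin presumably holds the TEV recognition site, although it is not annotated separately. The His tag appears only in the feature table. An SV40 poly(A) signal follows the fusion, though it is annotated on the opposite strand. The expression unit is flanked by bacterial and T7 transcription terminators and by 5' and 3' β-globin insulator elements, which help isolate it from neighbouring transcription.

The construct suits transient or hygromycin-selected stable expression of tagged nsp5 in mammalian cells. The thioredoxin and His tags offer handles for solubility and affinity purification, and the thioredoxin fusion is recorded as removable by TEV cleavage.
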