Features (pLannotate 1.2.2; 21 found; start..end, strand, type, name):
      8..922     +  CDS            R1A_SARS2 (fragment): Experimental evidence at protein level: Swiss-Prot protein existence level 1. [Non-structural protein 10]: Plays a pivotal role in viral transcription by stimulating both nsp14 3'-5' exoribonuclease and nsp16 2'-O-methyltransferase activities. Therefore plays an essential role in viral mRNAs cap methylation. From Severe acute respiratory syndrome coronavirus 2 (2019-nCoV) (SARS-CoV-2).
    941..1267    +  CDS            trxA: THIO_ECO57 - Experimental evidence at protein level: Swiss-Prot protein existence level 1. Participates in various redox reactions through the reversible oxidation of its active center dithiol to a disulfide and catalyzes dithiol-disulfide exchange reactions. From Escherichia coli O157:H7.
   1289..1306    +  CDS            6xHis: 6xHis affinity tag
   1399..1520    -  polyA_signal   SV40 poly(A) signal: SV40 polyadenylation signal
   1543..1612    -  CDS            large T antigen (fragment): large T antigen from SV40 (simian virus 40)
   1635..1681    +  terminator     T7 terminator: transcription terminator for bacteriophage T7 RNA polymerase
   1711..1847    +  terminator     rrnG terminator: transcription terminator from the E. coli ribosomal RNA rrnG operon (Albrechtsen et al., 1991)
   1892..1963    +  misc_feature   3' β-globin insulator: insulator downstream of the human β-globin locus (Farrell et al., 2002)
   2189..2777    -  rep_origin     ori: high-copy-number ColE1/pMB1/pBR322/pUC origin of replication
   2949..3013    -  CDS            bla(M) (fragment): β-lactamase lacking the signal sequence; bla(M); allows cytosolic expression of β-lactamase
   3277..4486    +  promoter       UbC promoter: human ubiquitin C promoter
   4496..5517    +  CDS            HygR (fragment): hygromycin B phosphotransferase confers resistance to hygromycin
   5545..5593    +  polyA_signal   poly(A) signal: synthetic polyadenylation signal
   5859..6719    +  CDS            AmpR: β-lactamase; bla; confers resistance to ampicillin, carbenicillin, and related antibiotics
   6732..6868    +  terminator     rrnG terminator: transcription terminator from the E. coli ribosomal RNA rrnG operon (Albrechtsen et al., 1991)
   7013..7084    +  misc_feature   5' β-globin insulator: insulator upstream of the human β-globin locus (Farrell et al., 2002)
   7089..7135    -  terminator     T7 terminator: transcription terminator for bacteriophage T7 RNA polymerase
   7153..7201    -  polyA_signal   poly(A) signal: synthetic polyadenylation signal
   7282..7585    +  enhancer       CMV enhancer: human cytomegalovirus immediate early enhancer
   7658..7675    -  promoter       CMV promoter (fragment): human cytomegalovirus (CMV) immediate early promoter
   7738..7789    +  promoter       CMVd2 promoter: truncated human cytomegalovirus (CMV) immediate early promoter that yields moderately reduced expression relative to the full-length promoter
>Addgene plasmid #152455 | pGBW-m4133947 | depositor full sequence | sequence record 295467 | Full Sequence
CACCATGGGTTTTAGAAAAATGGCATTCCCATCTGGTAAAGTTGAGGGTTGTATGGTACAAGTAACTTGT
GGTACAACTACACTTAACGGTCTTTGGCTTGATGACGTAGTTTACTGTCCAAGACATGTGATCTGCACCT
CTGAAGACATGCTTAACCCTAATTATGAAGATTTACTCATTCGTAAGTCTAATCATAATTTCTTGGTACA
GGCTGGTAATGTTCAACTCAGGGTTATTGGACATTCTATGCAAAATTGTGTACTTAAGCTTAAGGTTGAT
ACAGCCAATCCTAAGACACCTAAGTATAAGTTTGTTCGCATTCAACCAGGACAGACTTTTTCAGTGTTAG
CTTGTTACAATGGTTCACCATCTGGTGTTTACCAATGTGCTATGAGGCCCAATTTCACTATTAAGGGTTC
ATTCCTTAATGGTTCATGTGGTAGTGTTGGTTTTAACATAGATTATGACTGTGTCTCTTTTTGTTACATG
CACCATATGGAATTACCAACTGGAGTTCATGCTGGCACAGACTTAGAAGGTAACTTTTATGGACCTTTTG
TTGACAGGCAAACAGCACAAGCAGCTGGTACGGACACAACTATTACAGTTAATGTTTTAGCTTGGTTGTA
CGCTGCTGTTATAAATGGAGACAGGTGGTTTCTCAATCGATTTACCACAACTCTTAATGACTTTAACCTT
GTGGCTATGAAGTACAATTATGAACCTCTAACACAAGACCATGTTGACATACTAGGACCTCTTTCTGCTC
AAACTGGAATTGCCGTTTTAGATATGTGTGCTTCATTAAAAGAATTACTGCAAAATGGTATGAATGGACG
TACCATATTGGGTAGTGCTTTATTAGAAGATGAATTTACACCTTTTGATGTTGTTAGACAATGCTCAGGT
GTTACTTTCGAAAACCTTTACTTTCAGTCGATGAGTGACAAAATCATTCATCTAACCGATGACTCCTTTG
ATACAGACGTGTTGAAGGCCGATGGTGCGATACTGGTAGATTTCTGGGCTGAATGGTGTGGCCCGTGCAA
GATGATCGCACCCATTCTGGACGAGATCGCCGACGAGTATCAAGGAAAATTAACTGTCGCTAAGCTTAAT
ATAGATCAGAACCCAGGGACGGCACCTAAATACGGCATCAGGGGAATACCTACCCTCCTGCTCTTTAAGA
ATGGGGAAGTTGCCGCGACAAAAGTGGGAGCCCTGTCTAAGGGCCAGCTAAAAGAGTTCTTGGACGCTAA
CCTGGCAGGTTCAGGCTCGGGGCACATGCACCATCACCATCACCATAGCAGCGGGCTCGTGCCACGCGGC
TAAGGATCCGCAGGCCTCTGCTAGCTTGACTGACTGAGATACAGCGTACCTTCAGCTCACAGACATGATA
AGATACATTGATGAGTTTGGACAAACCACAACTAGAATGCAGTGAAAAAAATGCTTTATTTGTGAAATTT
GTGATGCTATTGCTTTATTTGTAACCATTATAAGCTGCAATAAACAAGTTAACAACAACAATTGCATTCA
TTTTATGTTTCAGGTTCAGGGGGAGGTGTGGGAGGTTTTTTAAAGCAAGTAAAACCTCTACAAATGTGGT
ATTGGCCCATCTCTATCGGTATCGTAGCATAACCCCTTGGGGCCTCTAAACGGGTCTTGAGGGGTTTTTT
GTGCCCCTCGGGCCGGATTGCTATCTACCGGCATTGGCGCAGAAAAAAATGCCTGATGCGACGCTGCGCG
TCTTATACTCCCACATATGCCAGATTCAGCAACGGATACGGCTTCCCCAACTTGCCCACTTCCATACGTG
TCCTCCTTACCAGAAATTTATCCTTAAGGTCGTCAGCTATCCTGCAGGCGATCTCTCGATTTCGATCAAG
ACATTCCTTTAATGGTCTTTTCTGGACACCACTAGGGGTCAGAAGTAGTTCATCAAACTTTCTTCCCTCC
CTAATCTCATTGGTTACCTTGGGCTATCGAAACTTAATTAACCAGTCAAGTCAGCTACTTGGCGAGATCG
ACTTGTCTGGGTTTCGACTACGCTCAGAATTGCGTCAGTCAAGTTCGATCTGGTCCTTGCTATTGCACCC
GTTCTCCGATTACGAGTTTCATTTAAATCATGTGAGCAAAAGGCCAGCAAAAGGCCAGGAACCGTAAAAA
GGCCGCGTTGCTGGCGTTTTTCCATAGGCTCCGCCCCCCTGACGAGCATCACAAAAATCGACGCTCAAGT
CAGAGGTGGCGAAACCCGACAGGACTATAAAGATACCAGGCGTTTCCCCCTGGAAGCTCCCTCGTGCGCT
CTCCTGTTCCGACCCTGCCGCTTACCGGATACCTGTCCGCCTTTCTCCCTTCGGGAAGCGTGGCGCTTTC
TCATAGCTCACGCTGTAGGTATCTCAGTTCGGTGTAGGTCGTTCGCTCCAAGCTGGGCTGTGTGCACGAA
CCCCCCGTTCAGCCCGACCGCTGCGCCTTATCCGGTAACTATCGTCTTGAGTCCAACCCGGTAAGACACG
ACTTATCGCCACTGGCAGCAGCCACTGGTAACAGGATTAGCAGAGCGAGGTATGTAGGCGGTGCTACAGA
GTTCTTGAAGTGGTGGCCTAACTACGGCTACACTAGAAGAACAGTATTTGGTATCTGCGCTCTGCTGAAG
CCAGTTACCTTCGGAAAAAGAGTTGGTAGCTCTTGATCCGGCAAACAAACCACCGCTGGTAGCGGTGGTT
TTTTTGTTTGCAAGCAGCAGATTACGCGCAGAAAAAAAGGATCTCAAGAAGATCCTTTGATCTTTTCTAC
GGGGTCTGACGCTCAGTGGAACGAAAACTCACGTTAAGGGATTTTGGTCATGAGATTATCAAAAAGGATC
TTCACCTAGATCCTTTTAAATTAAAAATGAAGTTTTAAATCAATCTAAAGTATATATGAGTAAACTTGGT
CTGACAGTTACCAATGCTTAATCAGTGAGGCACCTATCTCAGCGATCTGTCTATTTCGTTCATCCATAGT
TGCATTTAAATTTCCGAACTCTCCAAGGCCCTCGTCGGAAAATCTTCAAACCTTTCGTCCGATCCATCTT
GCAGGCTACCTCTCGAACGAACTATCGCAAGTCTCTTGGCCGGCCTTGCGCCTTGGCTATTGCTTGGCAG
CGCCTATCGCCAGGTATTACTCCAATCCCGAATATCCGAGATCGGGATCACCCGAGAGAAGTTCAACCTA
CATCCTCAATCCCGATCTATCCGAGATCCGAGGAATATCGAAATCGGGGCGCGCCTGGCCTCCGCGCCGG
GTTTTGGCGCCTCCCGCGGGCGCCCCCCTCGTCACGGCGAGCGCTGCCACGTCAGACGAAGGGCGCAGGA
GCGTCCTGATCCTTCCGCCCGGACGCTCAGGACAGCGGCCCGCTGCTCATAAGACTCGGCCTTAGAACCC
CAGTATCAGCAGAAGGACATTTTAGGACGGGACTTGGGTGACTCTAGGGCACTGGTTTTCTTTCCAGAGA
GCGGAACAGGCGAGGAAAAGTAGTCCCTTCTCGGCGATTCTGCGGAGGGATCTCCGTGGGGCGGTGAACG
CCGATGATTATATAAGGACGCGCCGGGTGTGGCACAGCTAGTTCCGTCGCAGCCGGGATTTGGGTCGCGG
TTCTTGTTTGTGGATCGCTGTGATCGTCACTTGGTGAGTAGCGGGCTGCTGGGCTGGCCGGGGCTTTCGT
GGCCGCCGGGCCGCTCGGTGGGACGGAAGCGTGTGGAGAGACCGCCAAGGGCTGTAGTCTGGGTCCGCGA
GCAAGGTTGCCCTGAACTGGGGGTTGGGGGGAGCGCAGCAAAATGGCGGCTGTTCCCGAGTCTTGAATGG
AAGACGCTTGTGAGGCGGGCTGTGAGGTCGTTGAAACAAGGTGGGGGGCATGGTGGGCGGCAAGAACCCA
AGGTCTTGAGCCCTTCGCTAATGCGGGAAAGCTCTTATTCGGGTGAGATGGGCTGGGCACCATCTGGGGA
CCCTGACGTGAAGTTTGTCACTGACTGGAGAACTCGGTTTGTCGTCTGTTGCGGGGGCGGCAGTTATGGC
GGTGCCGTTGGGCAGTGCACCCGTACCTTTGGGAGCGCGCGCCCTCGTCGTGTCGTGACGTCACCCGTTC
TGTTGGCTTATAATGCAGGGTGGGGCCACCTGCCGGTAGGTGTGCGGTAGGCTTTTCTCCGTCGCAGGAC
GCAGGGTTCGGGCCTAGGGTAGGCTCTCCTGAATCGACAGGCGCCGGACCTCTGGTGAGGGGAGGGATAA
GTGAGGCGTCAGTTTCTTTGGTCGGTTTTATGTACCTATCTTCTTAAGTAGCTGAAGCTCCGGTTTTGAA
CTATGCGCTCGGGGTTGGCGAGTGTGTTTTGTGAAGTTTTTTAGGCACCTTTTGAAATGTAATCATTTGG
GTCAATATGTAATTTTCAGTGTTAGACTTGTAAATTGTCCGCTAAATTCTGGCCGTTTTTGGCTTTTTTG
TTAGACAACATGGGTAAAAAGCCTGAACTCACCGCGACGTCTGTCGAGAAGTTTCTGATCGAAAAGTTCG
ACAGCGTCTCCGACCTGATGCAGCTCTCGGAGGGCGAAGAATCTCGTGCTTTCAGCTTCGATGTAGGAGG
GCGTGGATATGTCCTGCGGGTAAATAGCTGCGCCGATGGTTTCTACAAAGATCGTTATGTTTATCGGCAC
TTTGCATCCGCCGCGCTCCCGATTCCGGAAGTGCTTGACATTGGGGAGTTCAGCGAGAGCCTGACCTATT
GCATCTCCCGCCGTGCACAGGGTGTCACGTTGCAAGACCTGCCTGAAACCGAACTGCCCGCTGTTCTGCA
GCCGGTCGCGGAGGCAATGGATGCCATCGCTGCCGCCGATCTTAGCCAGACGAGCGGGTTCGGCCCATTC
GGACCGCAAGGAATCGGTCAATACACTACATGGCGTGATTTCATATGCGCGATTGCTGATCCCCATGTGT
ATCACTGGCAAACTGTGATGGACGACACCGTCAGTGCGTCCGTCGCGCAGGCTCTCGATGAGCTGATGCT
TTGGGCCGAGGACTGCCCCGAAGTCCGGCACCTCGTGCACGCGGATTTCGGCTCCAACAATGTCCTGACG
GACAATGGCCGCATAACAGCGGTCATTGACTGGAGCGAGGCGATGTTCGGGGATTCCCAATACGAGGTCG
CCAACATCTTCTTCTGGAGGCCGTGGTTGGCTTGTATGGAGCAGCAGACGCGCTACTTCGAGCGGAGGCA
TCCGGAGCTTGCAGGATCGCCCCGGCTCCGGGCGTATATGCTCCGCATTGGTCTTGACCAACTCTATCAG
AGCTTGGTTGACGGCAATTTCGATGATGCAGCTTGGGCGCAGGGTCGATGCGACGCAATCGTCCGATCCG
GAGCCGGGACTGTCGGGCGTACACAAATCGCCCGCAGAAGCGCCGCCGTCTGGACCGATGGCTGTGTAGA
AGTACTCGCCGATAGTGGAAACCGACGCCCCAGCACTCGTCCGAGGGCAAAGGAATAAGCTAGTATGTAA
GCCTAGTCTTAGATAATAAAATCGCTATCCATCGAAGATGGATGTGTGTTGGTTTTTTGTGTGTGTAACG
CTAGGCGCGCCTGGTGTACCGAGAACGATCCTCTCAGTGCGAGTCTCGACGATCCATATCGTTGCTTGGC
AGTCAGCCAGTCGGAATCCAGCTTGGGACCCAGGAAGTCCAATCGTCAGATATTGTACTCAAGCCTGGTC
ACGGCAGCGTACCGATCTGTTTAAACCTAGATATTGATAGTCTGATCGGTCAACGTATAATCGAGTCCTA
GCTTTTGCAAACATCTATCAAGAGACAGGATCAGCAGGAGGCTTTCGCATGAGTATTCAACATTTCCGTG
TCGCCCTTATTCCCTTTTTTGCGGCATTTTGCCTTCCTGTTTTTGCTCACCCAGAAACGCTGGTGAAAGT
AAAAGATGCTGAAGATCAGTTGGGTGCGCGAGTGGGTTACATCGAACTGGATCTCAACAGCGGTAAGATC
CTTGAGAGTTTTCGCCCCGAAGAACGCTTTCCAATGATGAGCACTTTTAAAGTTCTGCTATGTGGCGCGG
TATTATCCCGTATTGACGCCGGGCAAGAGCAACTCGGTCGCCGCATACACTATTCTCAGAATGACTTGGT
TGAGTATTCACCAGTCACAGAAAAGCATCTTACGGATGGCATGACAGTAAGAGAATTATGCAGTGCTGCC
ATAACCATGAGTGATAACACTGCGGCCAACTTACTTCTGACAACGATTGGAGGACCGAAGGAGCTAACCG
CTTTTTTGCACAACATGGGGGATCATGTAACTCGCCTTGATCGTTGGGAACCGGAGCTGAATGAAGCCAT
ACCAAACGACGAGCGTGACACCACGATGCCTGTAGCAATGGCAACAACCTTGCGTAAACTATTAACTGGC
GAACTACTTACTCTAGCTTCCCGGCAACAGTTGATAGACTGGATGGAGGCGGATAAAGTTGCAGGACCAC
TTCTGCGCTCGGCCCTTCCGGCTGGCTGGTTTATTGCTGATAAATCTGGAGCCGGTGAGCGTGGGTCTCG
CGGTATCATTGCAGCACTGGGGCCAGATGGTAAGCCCTCCCGTATCGTAGTTATCTACACGACGGGGAGT
CAGGCAACTATGGATGAACGAAATAGACAGATCGCTGAGATAGGTGCCTCACTGATTAAGCATTGGTAAC
CGATTCTAGGTGCATTGGCGCAGAAAAAAATGCCTGATGCGACGCTGCGCGTCTTATACTCCCACATATG
CCAGATTCAGCAACGGATACGGCTTCCCCAACTTGCCCACTTCCATACGTGTCCTCCTTACCAGAAATTT
ATCCTTAAGATCGTTTAAACTCGACTCTGGCTCTATCGAATCTCCGTCGTTTCGAGCTTACGCGAACAGC
CGTGGCGCTCATTTGCTCGTCGGGCATCGAATCTCGTCAGCTATCGTCAGCTTACCTTTTTGGCAGCGAT
CGCGGCTCCCGACATCTTGGACCATTAGCTCCACAGGTATCTTCTTCCCTCTAGTGGTCATAACAGCAGC
TTCAGCTACCTCTCAATTCAAAAAACCCCTCAAGACCCGTTTAGAGGCCCCAAGGGGTTATGCTATCAAT
CGTTGCGTTACACACACAAAAAACCAACACACATCCATCTTCGATGGATAGCGATTTTATTATCTAACTG
CTGATCGAGTGTAGCCAGATCTAGTAATCAATTACGGGGTCATTAGTTCATAGCCCATATATGGAGTTCC
GCGTTACATAACTTACGGTAAATGGCCCGCCTGGCTGACCGCCCAACGACCCCCGCCCATTGACGTCAAT
AATGACGTATGTTCCCATAGTAACGCCAATAGGGACTTTCCATTGACGTCAATGGGTGGAGTATTTACGG
TAAACTGCCCACTTGGCAGTACATCAAGTGTATCATATGCCAAGTACGCCCCCTATTGACGTCAATGACG
GTAAATGGCCCGCCTGGCATTATGCCCAGTACATGACCTTATGGGACTTTCCTACTTGGCAGTACATCTA
CGTATTAGTCATCGCTATTACCATGCTGATGCGGTTTTGGCAGTACATCAATGGGCGTGGATAGCGGTTT
GACTCACGGGGATTTCCAAGTCTCCACCCCATTGACGTCAATGGGAGTTTGTTTTGGCACCAAAATCAAC
GGGACTTTCCAAAATGTCGTAACAACTCCGCCCCATTGACGCAAATGGGCGGTAGGCGTGTACGGTGGGA
GGTCTATATAAGCAGAGCTGGTTTAGTGAACCGTCAGATCAGATCTTTGTCGATCCTACCATCCACTCGA
CACACCCGCCAGCGGCCGC
